Addgene plasmid #16360: pET28a-SENP7 (catalytic domain)
Depositing lab: Guy Salvesen. Depositing organization: Sanford Burnham Prebys Medical Discovery Institute. Publication: Small ubiquitin-related modifier (SUMO)-specific proteases: profiling the specificities and activities of human SENPs. Mikolajczyk J, Drag M, Bekes M, Cao JT, Ronai Z, Salvesen GS. J Biol Chem. 2007 Sep 7. 282(36):26217-24. 10.1074/jbc.M702444200 PubMed 17591783.
Backbone
  Vector backbone: pET28a
  Backbone manufacturer: Novagen
  Backbone size w/o insert (bp): 5369
  Vector type: Bacterial Expression
Growth in bacteria
  Bacterial resistance: Kanamycin, 50 μg/mL
  Growth temperature: 37°C
  Growth strain: DH5alpha
  Growth instructions: BL21(DE3)Codon plus
  Copy number: Unknown
Gene/Insert
  Gene/Insert name: human SENP7 catalytic domain (alt name: SENP7 - SUMO/sentrin specific peptidase 7)
  Species: H. sapiens (human)
  Insert size (bp): 1050
  Mutation: Amino Acid 640 to 984 catalytic domain of human SENP7.
  Entrez Gene: SENP7
  Tag / fusion protein: His (N terminal on backbone)
  Cloning method: Restriction Enzyme; 5′ cloning site NdeI (not destroyed); 3′ cloning site XhoI (not destroyed)
  Sequencing primers: 5′ T7; 3′ T7
Terms and licenses: Academic/Nonprofit Terms; Industry Terms: Not Available to Industry
How to cite: pET28a-SENP7 (catalytic domain) was a gift from Guy Salvesen (Addgene plasmid # 16360 ; http://n2t.net/addgene:16360 ; RRID:Addgene_16360)
