[The description below was written by a language model from this plasmid's Addgene catalogue record.]
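Description:
pET28a-SENP7 (catalytic domain) is a bacterial expression plasmid built on the Novagen pET28a backbone (about 5.4 kb without insert) and selected with kanamycin. It is maintained in a standard cloning strain of E. coli, while the record points to a BL21(DE3) codon-supplemented strain for expression. That choice fits the pET system, in which the insert sits under a T7 promoter and is transcribed only in hosts that supply T7 RNA polymerase from a DE3 lysogen. The record lists the copy number as unknown and includes no feature table, so the backbone elements mentioned here are inferred from the named vector rather than from an annotated sequence.

The insert is a roughly 1,050 bp fragment of human SENP7 (SUMO/sentrin-specific peptidase 7) encoding residues 640 to 984, the region corresponding to the protease's catalytic domain rather than the full-length protein. It was cloned between the NdeI and XhoI sites, both of which remain intact, which places the coding sequence in frame with the N-terminal His tag supplied by the backbone. The resulting His-tagged protein can be purified by immobilised metal affinity chromatography, and T7 primers on either side of the cloning site allow the insert to be verified by sequencing.

The construct is intended for producing recombinant SENP7 catalytic domain in E. coli for biochemical work. The associated study profiled the specificities and activities of the human SENP family, so this plasmid would typically supply purified enzyme for in vitro assays of SUMO precursor processing or deconjugation and for comparison with other SENP catalytic domains.
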