>Addgene plasmid #16360 | pET28a-SENP7 (catalytic domain) | addgene partial sequence | sequence record 22733 | 16360 with T7
CTCTAGAATAATTTTGTTTAACTTTAAGAAGGAGATATACCATGGGCAGCAGCCATCATCATCATCATCA
CAGCAGCGGCCTGGTGCCGCGCGGCAGCCATATGACAGATGCGGCCAAGCCTACTTACACCTTCCTGCAG
AAGCAAAGTAGCGGTTGCTACTCCCTTTCTATTACATCTAATCCAGATGAAGAATGGCGAGAAGTCAGGC
ACACTGGACTTGTTCAGAAGTTGATTGTATATCCTCCACCACCTACTAAGGGGGGATTAGGAGTAACTAA
TGAAGATCTGGAGTGTTTAGAAGAAGGAGAGTTTCTTAATGATGTAATCATTGATTTTTACCTTAAGTAT
CTTATATTGGAGAAGGCATCAGATGAACTTGTTGAACGAAGTCACATTTTTAGTAGCTTTTTCTATAAAT
GCTTGACAAGAAAGGAAAATAATTTAACAGAAGATAATCCAAATCTTTCAATGGCACAGAGAAGACATAA
AAGAGTAAGAACATGGACTCGTCACATAAACATTTTTAATAAAGATTACATCTTTGTACCTGTAAATGAG
TCGTCTCACTGGTATCTCGCAGTCATTTGTTTTCCATGGTTAGAAGAAGCTGTGTATGAAGATTTTCCAC
AAACTGTATCCCAGCAGTCCCAGGCTCAGCAGTCCCAAAATGACAACAAAACAATAGATAATGATCTACG
TACTACTTCGACACTGTCTTTGAGTGCAGAGGATTCCCAAAGTACCGAGTCGAATATGTCAGTA
